>Addgene plasmid #117530 | pEPOR0SP0011 | addgene full sequence | sequence record 227456 | Addgene NGS Result
AGCCACGATCGACATTGATCTGGCTATCTTGCTGACAAAAGCAAGAGAACATAGCGTTGCCTTGGTAGGT
CCAGCGGCGGAGGAACTCTTTGATCCGGTTCCTGAACAGGATCTATTTGAGGCGCTAAATGAAACCTTAA
CGCTATGGAACTCGCCGCCCGACTGGGCTGGCGATGAGCGAAATGTAGTGCTTACGTTGTCCCGCATTTG
GTACAGCGCAGTAACCGGCAAAATCGCGCCGAAGGATGTCGCTGCCGACTGGGCAATGGAGCGCCTGCCG
GCCCAGTATCAGCCCGTCATACTTGAAGCTAGACAGGCTTATCTTGGACAAGAAGAAGATCGCTTGGCCT
CGCGCGCAGATCAGTTGGAAGAATTTGTCCATTACGTAAAAGGCGAGATCACCAAGGTAGTCGGCAAATA
ACTGTCAGACCAAGTTTACTCATATATACTTTAGATTGATTTAAAACTTCATTTTTAATTTAAAAGGATC
TAGGTGAAGATCCTTTTTGATAATCTCATGACCAAAATCCCTTAACGTGAGTTTTCGTTCCACTGAGCGT
CAGACCCCGTAGAAAAGATCAAAGGATCTTCTTGAGATCCTTTTTTTCTGCGCGTAATCTGCTGCTTGCA
AACAAAAAAACCACCGCTACCAGCGGTGGTTTGTTTGCCGGATCAAGAGCTACCAACTCTTTTTCCGAAG
GTAACTGGCTTCAGCAGAGCGCAGATACCAAATACTGTTCTTCTAGTGTAGCCGTAGTTAGGCCACCACT
TCAAGAACTCTGTAGCACCGCCTACATACCTCGCTCTGCTAATCCTGTTACCAGTGGCTGCTGCCAGTGG
CGATAAGTCGTGTCTTACCGGGTTGGACTCAAGACGATAGTTACCGGATAAGGCGCAGCGGTCGGGCTGA
ACGGGGGGTTCGTGCACACAGCCCAGCTTGGAGCGAACGACCTACACCGAACTGAGATACCTACAGCGTG
AGCTATGAGAAAGCGCCACGCTTCCCGAAGGGAGAAAGGCGGACAGGTATCCGGTAAGCGGCAGGGTCGG
AACAGGAGAGCGCACGAGGGAGCTTCCAGGGGGAAACGCCTGGTATCTTTATAGTCCTGTCGGGTTTCGC
CACCTCTGACTTGAGCGTCGATTTTTGTGATGCTCGTCAGGGGGGCGGAGCCTATGGAAAAACGCCAGCA
ACGCGGCCTTTTTACGGTTCCTGGCCTTTTGCTGGCCTTTTGCTCACATGTTCTTTCCTGCGTTATCCCC
TGATTCTGTGGATAACCGTATTACCGCCTTTGAGTGAGCTGATACCGCTCGCCGCAGCCGAACGACCGAG
CGCAGCGAGTCAGTGAGCGAGGAAGCGGAAGAGCGCCCAATACGCAAACCGCCTCTCCCCGCGCGTTGGC
CGATTCATTAATCACTCTGTGGTCTCAAATGGACAAGAAGTACTCCATTGGGCTCGATATCGGCACAAAC
AGCGTCGGCTGGGCCGTCATTACGGACGAGTACAAGGTGCCGAGCAAAAAATTCAAAGTTCTGGGCAATA
CCGATCGCCACAGCATAAAGAAGAACCTCATTGGCGCCCTCCTGTTCGACTCCGGGGAGACGGCCGAAGC
CACGCGGCTCAAAAGAACAGCACGGCGCAGATATACCCGCAGAAAGAATCGGATCTGCTACCTGCAGGAG
ATCTTTAGTAATGAGATGGCTAAGGTGGATGACTCTTTCTTCCATAGGCTGGAGGAGTCCTTTTTGGTGG
AGGAGGATAAAAAGCACGAGCGCCACCCAATCTTTGGCAATATCGTGGACGAGGTGGCGTACCATGAAAA
GTACCCAACCATATATCATCTGAGGAAGAAGCTTGTAGACAGTACTGATAAGGCTGACTTGCGGTTGATC
TATCTCGCGCTGGCGCATATGATCAAATTTCGGGGACACTTCCTCATCGAGGGGGACCTGAACCCAGACA
ACAGCGATGTCGACAAACTCTTTATCCAACTGGTTCAGACTTACAATCAGCTTTTCGAAGAGAACCCGAT
CAACGCATCCGGAGTTGACGCCAAAGCAATCCTGAGCGCTAGGCTGTCCAAATCCCGGCGGCTCGAAAAC
CTCATCGCACAGCTCCCTGGGGAGAAGAAGAACGGCCTGTTTGGTAATCTTATCGCCCTGTCACTCGGGC
TGACCCCCAACTTTAAATCTAACTTCGACCTGGCCGAAGATACTAAGCTTCAACTGAGCAAAGACACCTA
CGATGATGATCTCGACAATCTGCTGGCCCAGATCGGCGACCAGTACGCAGACCTTTTTTTGGCGGCAAAG
AACCTGTCAGACGCCATTCTGCTGAGTGATATTCTGCGAGTGAACACGGAGATCACCAAAGCTCCGCTGA
GCGCTAGTATGATCAAGCTGTATGATGAGCACCACCAAGACTTGACTTTGCTGAAGGCCCTTGTCAGACA
GCAACTGCCTGAGAAGTACAAGGAAATTTTCTTCGATCAGTCTAAAAATGGCTACGCCGGATACATTGAC
GGCGGAGCAAGCCAGGAGGAATTTTACAAATTTATTAAGCCCATCTTGGAAAAAATGGACGGCACCGAGG
AGCTGCTGGTAAAGCTTAACAGAGAAGATCTGTTGCGCAAACAGCGCACTTTCGACAATGGAATCATCCC
CCACCAGATTCACCTGGGCGAACTGCACGCTATCCTCAGGCGGCAAGAGGATTTCTACCCCTTTTTGAAA
GATAACAGGGAAAAGATTGAGAAAATCCTCACATTTCGGATACCCTACTATGTAGGCCCCCTCGCCCGGG
GAAATTCCAGATTCGCGTGGATGACTCGCAAATCAGAAGAGACTATCACTCCCTGGAACTTCGAGAAGGT
CGTGGATAAGGGGGCCTCTGCCCAGTCCTTCATCGAAAGGATGACTAACTTTGATAAAAATCTGCCTAAC
GAAAAGGTGCTTCCTAAACACTCTCTGCTGTACGAGTACTTCACAGTTTATAACGAGCTCACCAAGGTCA
AATACGTCACAGAAGGGATGAGAAAGCCAGCATTCCTGTCTGGAGATCAGAAGAAAGCTATCGTGGACCT
CCTCTTCAAGACGAACCGGAAAGTTACCGTGAAACAGCTCAAAGAAGATTATTTCAAAAAGATTGAATGT
TTCGACTCTGTTGAAATCAGCGGAGTGGAGGATCGCTTCAACGCATCCCTGGGAACGTATCACGATCTCC
TGAAAATCATTAAAGACAAGGACTTCCTGGACAATGAGGAGAACGAGGACATTCTTGAGGACATTGTCCT
CACCCTTACGTTGTTTGAAGATAGGGAGATGATTGAAGAACGCTTGAAAACTTACGCTCATCTCTTCGAC
GACAAAGTCATGAAACAGCTCAAGAGGCGCCGATATACAGGATGGGGGCGGCTGTCAAGAAAACTGATCA
ATGGGATCCGAGACAAGCAGAGTGGAAAGACAATCCTGGATTTTCTTAAGTCCGATGGATTTGCCAACCG
GAACTTCATCCAGTTGATCCATGATGACTCTCTCACCTTTAAGGAGGACATCCAGAAAGCACAAGTTTCT
GGCCAGGGGGACAGTCTCCACGAGCACATCGCTAATCTTGCAGGTAGCCCAGCTATCAAAAAGGGAATAC
TGCAGACCGTTAAGGTCGTGGATGAACTCGTCAAAGTAATGGGAAGGCATAAGCCCGAGAATATCGTTAT
CGAGATGGCCCGAGAGAACCAAACTACCCAGAAGGGACAGAAGAACAGTAGGGAAAGGATGAAGAGGATT
GAAGAGGGTATAAAAGAACTGGGGTCCCAAATCCTTAAGGAACACCCAGTTGAAAACACCCAGCTTCAGA
ATGAGAAGCTCTACCTGTACTACCTGCAGAACGGCAGGGACATGTACGTGGATCAGGAACTGGACATCAA
TCGGCTCTCCGACTACGACGTGGATCATATCGTGCCCCAGTCTTTTCTCAAAGATGATTCTATTGATAAT
AAAGTGTTGACAAGATCCGATAAAAATAGAGGGAAGAGTGATAACGTCCCCTCAGAAGAAGTTGTCAAGA
AAATGAAAAATTATTGGCGGCAGCTGCTGAACGCCAAACTGATCACACAACGGAAGTTCGATAATCTGAC
TAAGGCTGAACGAGGTGGCCTGTCTGAGTTGGATAAAGCCGGCTTCATCAAAAGGCAGCTTGTTGAGACA
CGCCAGATCACCAAGCACGTGGCCCAAATTCTCGATTCACGCATGAACACCAAGTACGATGAAAATGACA
AACTGATTCGAGAGGTGAAAGTTATTACTCTGAAGTCTAAGCTGGTTTCAGATTTCAGAAAGGACTTTCA
GTTTTATAAGGTGAGAGAGATCAACAATTACCACCATGCGCATGATGCCTACCTGAATGCAGTGGTAGGC
ACTGCACTTATCAAAAAATATCCCAAGCTTGAATCTGAATTTGTTTACGGAGACTATAAAGTGTACGATG
TTAGGAAAATGATCGCAAAGTCTGAGCAGGAAATAGGCAAGGCCACCGCTAAGTACTTCTTTTACAGCAA
TATTATGAATTTTTTCAAGACCGAGATTACACTGGCCAATGGAGAGATTCGGAAGCGACCACTTATCGAA
ACAAACGGAGAAACAGGAGAAATCGTGTGGGACAAGGGTAGGGATTTCGCGACAGTCCGGAAGGTCCTGT
CCATGCCGCAGGTGAACATCGTTAAAAAGACCGAAGTACAGACCGGAGGCTTCTCCAAGGAAAGTATCCT
CCCGAAAAGGAACAGCGACAAGCTGATCGCACGCAAAAAAGATTGGGACCCCAAGAAATACGGCGGATTC
GATTCTCCTACAGTCGCTTACAGTGTACTGGTTGTGGCCAAAGTGGAGAAAGGGAAGTCTAAAAAACTCA
AAAGCGTCAAGGAACTGCTGGGCATCACAATCATGGAGCGATCAAGCTTCGAAAAAAACCCCATCGACTT
TCTCGAGGCGAAAGGATATAAAGAGGTCAAAAAAGACCTCATCATTAAGCTTCCCAAGTACTCTCTCTTT
GAGCTTGAAAACGGCCGGAAACGAATGCTCGCTAGTGCGGGCGTACTGCAGAAAGGTAACGAGCTGGCAC
TGCCCTCTAAATACGTTAATTTCTTGTATCTGGCCAGCCACTATGAAAAGCTCAAAGGATCTCCCGAAGA
TAATGAGCAGAAGCAGCTGTTCGTGGAACAACACAAACACTACCTTGATGAGATCATCGAGCAAATAAGC
GAATTCTCCAAAAGAGTGATCCTCGCCGACGCTAACCTCGATAAGGTGCTTTCTGCTTACAATAAGCACA
GGGATAAGCCCATCAGGGAGCAGGCAGAAAACATTATCCACTTGTTTACTCTGACCAACTTGGGCGCGCC
TGCAGCCTTCAAGTACTTCGACACCACCATAGACAGAAAGCGGTACACCTCTACAAAGGAGGTCCTGGAC
GCCACACTGATTCATCAGTCAATTACGGGGCTCTATGAAACAAGAATCGACCTCTCTCAGCTCGGTGGAG
ACAGCAGGGCTGACCCCAAGAAGAAGAGGAAGGTGGGTTCGTGAGACCACGAAGTGGCTCTTCAGTGGAC
GAAAGGGCCTCGTGATACGCCTATTTTTATAGGTTAATGTCATGATAATAATGGTTTCTTAGACGTCAGG
TGGCACTTTTCGGGGAAATGTGCGCGGAACCCCTATTTGTTTATTTTTCTAAATACATTCAAATATGTAT
CCGCTCATGAGACAATAACCCTGATAAATGCTTCAATAATATTGAAAAAGGAAGAGTATGCGCTCACGCA
ACTGGTCCAGAACCTTGACCGAACGCAGCGGTGGTAACGGCGCAGTGGCGGTTTTCATGGCTTGTTATGA
CTGTTTTTTTTTGGGGTACAGTCTATGCCTCGGGCATCCAAGCAGCAAGCGCGTTACGCCGTGGGTCGAT
GTTTGATGTTATGGAGCAGCAACGATGTTACGCAGCAGGGCAGTCGCCCTAAAACAAAGTTAAACATCAT
GAGGGAAGCGGTGATCGCCGAAGTATCGACTCAACTATCAGAGGTAGTTGGCGTCATCGAGCGCCATCTC
GAACCGACGTTGCTGGCCGTACATTTGTACGGCTCCGCAGTGGATGGCGGCCTGAAGCCACACAGCGATA
TTGATTTGCTGGTTACGGTGACCGTAAGGCTTGATGAAACAACGCGGCGAGCTTTGATCAACGACCTTTT
GGAAACTTCGGCTTCCCCTGGAGAGAGCGAGATTCTCCGCGCTGTAGAAGTCACCATTGTTGTGCACGAC
GACATCATTCCGTGGCGTTATCCAGCTAAGCGCGAACTGCAATTTGGAGAATGGCAGCGCAATGACATTC
TTGCAGGTATCTTCGAGCC
Features (pLannotate 1.2.2; 7 found; start..end, strand, type, name):
    592..1180    +  rep_origin     ori: high-copy-number ColE1/pMB1/pBR322/pUC origin of replication
   1363..1412    +  CDS            lacI (fragment): lac repressor; lacI; The lac repressor binds to the lac operator to inhibit transcription in E. coli. This inhibition can be relieved by adding lactose or isopropyl-β-D-thiogalactopyranoside (IPTG).
   1429..5532    +  CDS            Cas9: Cas9 (Csn1) endonuclease from the Streptococcus pyogenes Type II CRISPR/Cas system generates RNA-guided double strand breaks in DNA
   5693..5797    +  promoter       AmpR promoter: bla
   5788..5868    -  CDS            int (fragment): INT2_ECOLX - Protein inferred from homology: Swiss-Prot protein existence level 3. Putative integrase believed to be involved in the insertion of antibiotic resistance genes into plasmids and transposons. From Escherichia coli.
   5956..6012    +  CDS            GmR (fragment): gentamycin acetyltransferase; aacC1; confers resistance to gentamycin
   6019..418     +  CDS            aadA (across the origin): S3AD_ECOLX - Experimental evidence at protein level: Swiss-Prot protein existence level 1. Mediates bacterial resistance to the antibiotics streptomycin and spectinomycin. From Escherichia coli.
