[The description below was written by a language model from this plasmid's Addgene catalogue record and pLannotate feature annotations shown in this document.]
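Description:
pEPOR0SP0011 is a Level 0 Golden Gate part plasmid built on the pAGM1287 backbone. It carries the coding sequence of Sp-xCas9 3.7 as a standardised CDS module for hierarchical DNA assembly, and the depositor notes that it is compatible with the MoClo and Loop assembly systems. The 6.4 kb plasmid replicates in E. coli from a high-copy ColE1/pUC-type origin. It is selected with spectinomycin through an aadA streptomycin/spectinomycin resistance gene that spans the numbering origin of the sequence and lies downstream of a bla (AmpR) promoter. Short annotated fragments of lacI, an integrase and a gentamicin acetyltransferase gene appear to be backbone remnants rather than functional elements.

The payload is a roughly 4.1 kb Streptococcus pyogenes Cas9 open reading frame carrying the substitutions A262T, R324L, S409I, E480K, E543D, M694I and E1219V, which define the xCas9 3.7 variant. That variant is generally known as an evolved enzyme with broadened PAM recognition. The part lacks a stop codon, so it is designed to be joined in frame to a downstream C-terminal module, such as a tag or localisation signal, during assembly. It was cloned into BpiI sites that were destroyed in the process. No promoter, terminator or guide RNA cassette is annotated around the insert, as expected for a Level 0 part that is not itself an expression construct; those elements are added when it is combined with other parts into a transcription unit. The associated work compared the efficiency and specificity of different Cas nucleases in plants, so the part is intended for building plant genome-engineering constructs.
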