Addgene plasmid #117530: pEPOR0SP0011
Purpose: Level0 Golden Gate part: CDS, Sp-xCas9 3.7 (no stop codon)
Depositing lab: Nicola Patron. Depositing organization: Earlham Institute. Publication: Comparison of efficiency and specificity of CRISPR-associated (Cas) nucleases in plants: An expanded toolkit for precision genome engineering. Raitskin O, Schudoma C, West A, Patron NJ. PLoS One. 2019 Feb 27;14(2):e0211598. doi: 10.1371/journal.pone.0211598. eCollection 2019. PubMed 30811422.
Backbone
  Vector backbone: pAGM1287
  Vector type: CRISPR
Growth in bacteria
  Bacterial resistance: Spectinomycin, 50 μg/mL
  Growth temperature: 37°C
  Growth strain: DH5alpha
  Copy number: High Copy
Gene/Insert
  Gene/Insert name: Sp-xCas9 3.7 (no stop codon)
  Species: Streptococcus pyogenes
  Mutation: A262T, R324L, S409I, E480K, E543D, M694I, E1219V
  Cloning method: Restriction Enzyme; 5′ cloning site BpiI (destroyed during cloning); 3′ cloning site BpiI (destroyed during cloning)
Terms and licenses: Academic/Nonprofit Terms; Industry Terms: Not Available to Industry
Depositor comments: Compatible with MoClo, Loop Please visit https://www.biorxiv.org/content/early/2018/09/20/422766 for BioRxiv preprint
How to cite: pEPOR0SP0011 was a gift from Nicola Patron (Addgene plasmid # 117530 ; http://n2t.net/addgene:117530 ; RRID:Addgene_117530)
